>Addgene plasmid #218400 | WT_H1-S1 | addgene full sequence | sequence record 442676 | Addgene NGS Result
TTCACTCGAGTTTACCACTCCCTATCAGTGATAGAGAAAAGTGAAAGTCGAGTTTACCACTCCCTATCAG
TGATAGAGAAAAGTGAAAGTCGAGTTTACCACTCCCTATCAGTGATAGAGAAAAGTGAAAGTCGAGTTTA
CCACTCCCTATCAGTGATAGAGAAAAGTGAAAGTCGAGTTTACCACTCCCTATCAGTGATAGAGAAAAGT
GAAAGTCGAGTTTACCACTCCCTATCAGTGATAGAGAAAAGTGAAAGTCGAGTTTACCACTCCCTATCAG
TGATAGAGAAAAGTGAAAGTCGAGCTCGGTACCCGGGTCGAGGTAGGCGTGTACGGTGGGAGGCCTATAT
AAGCAGAGCTCGTTTAGTGAACCGTCAGATCGCCTGGAGACGCCATCCACGCTGTTTTGACCTCCATAGA
AGACACCGGGACCGATCCAGCCTCCGCGTACGGTTCGACCGCTGAACTGCATCGTCGCCGTGTCCCAGAA
TAAGGGCATCGGCAAGAACGGAGACCTTCCCTGGCCAAAGCTCAGGTACTGGCTGGATTGGGTTAGGGAA
ACCGAGGCGGTTCGCTGAATCGGGTCGAGCACTTGGCGGAGACGCGCGGGCCAACTACTTAGGGACAGTC
ATGAGGGGTAGGCCCGCCGGCTGCAGCCCTTGCCCATGCCCGCGGTGATCCCCATGCTGTGCCAGCCTTT
GCCCAGAGGCGCTCTAGCTGGGAGCAAAGTCCGGTCACTGGGCAGCACCACCCCCCGGACTTGCATGGGT
AGCCGCTGAGATGGAGCCTGAGCACACGCGGCCGCCAAACAATTAGGGAACCAAACAATTAGGGAACCAA
ACAATTAGGGAACCAAACAATTAGGGAACCAAACAATTAGGGAACCAAACAATTAGGGAACCAAACAATT
AGGGAACCAAACAATTAGGGAACCAAACAATTAGGGAACCAAACAATTAGGGAACCAAACAATTAGGGAA
CCAAACAATTAGGGAACCAAACAATTAGGGAACCAAACAATTAGGGAACCAAACAATTAGGGAACCAAAC
AATTAGGGAACCAAACAATTAGGGAACCAAACAATTAGGGAACCAAACAATTAGGGAACCAAACAATTAG
GGAACCAAACAATTAGGGAACCAAACAATTAGGGAACCAAACAATTAGGGAACCAAACAATTAGGGAACC
AAACAATCTCTTTTTTTCAGGCCAAACAAGAGGAACGCCAAACAAGAGGAACGCCAAACAAGAGGAACGC
CAAACAAGAGGAACGCCAAACAAGAGGAACGCCAAACAAGAGGAACGCCAAACAAGAGGAACGCCAAACA
AGAGGAACGCCAAACAAGAGGAACGCCAAACAAGAGGAACGCCAAACAAGAGGAACGCCAAACAAGAGGA
ACGCCAAACAAGAGGAACGCCAAACAAGAGGAACGCCAAACAAGAGGAACGCCAAACAACACAGGTAAGT
CCAAACAAGCTAGCTGGCCAGTGAGATCCAAGAATCTTCCTGTCTCTGCTGATCCACTGATAGGATTACA
AGTACATGCCACCAAGCCCAGCTTCCTCTTACCATCTGCTGGGGACCAAACTTAGGCCCTCATTCCTACA
CAGTGAATACTTGACTTTGTTATCACCCAACCCTAATAAATAACTCACTATCCAAACAAGTTGAAACCCT
TAGAATTCTGTGTTGCTCCAGCATGATGTTGTGGTAAACGTTAATACAATAAGATGCACAGGTCATAAGT
GCACATTAGCTAAGTGTTGACAAAGACTTAGACCTACATAACTTAACCCTATTAGCCCTCCAGAAAGTTC
CTCATTCTCCATTCCAGGCAACTTTCATCACACCACATCATGTACAACTACTATTGAAGTTGTTTTCCAC
TATAGATACAATGAGATGTCACATACGGCTTTGTGTTTTGATTTGCAAGTACCAATCGAGTATGAAATAT
GGAGTGGATATTGGACATTGGCCACCATCTAAATACTTTGTGTTAAAAGAATTGGTTTTCATAATTTGTT
TTGTACTGACTGCTGGCTAGTCAGATTACCTGACTAGTATGGACAGGATTTTGCAATAATCATAATTCTT
TTTTCAGGGAACCACCACAAGGAGCTCATTTTCTTGCCAAAAGTCTGGACGAAGCCTTAAAACTTATTGA
ACAACCAGAGTTAGCAGATAAAGTGGAGCTGTCATGGTTTGGATAGTTGGAGGCAGTTCCGTTTACAAGG
AAGCCATGAATCAGCCAGGCCATCTCAGACTCTTTGTGACAAGGATCATGCAGGAATTTGAAAGTGACAC
GTTCTTCCCAGAAATTGATTTGGAGAAATATAAACTTCTCCCAGAGTACCCAGGGGTCCTTTCTGAAGTC
CAGGAGGAAAAAGGCATCAAGTATAAATTTGAAGTCTATGAGAAGAAAGGCTAACAGAAAGATACTTGCT
GATTGACTTCAAGTTCTACTGCTTTCCTCCTAAAATTATGCATTTTTACAAGACCATGGGACTTGTGTTG
GCTTTAGATCTATGAGTTATTCTTTCTTTAGAGAGGGATAGTTAGGAAGATGTATTTGTTTTGTGGTACC
AGAGATGGAACCTGGGATCCTGTGCATCCTGGGCAACTGTTGTACTCTAAGCCACTCCCCAAAGTCATGC
CCCAGCCCCTGTATAATTCTAAACAATTAGAATTATTTTCATTTTCATTAGTCTAACCAGGTTATCTAGA
GGATCCAGACATGATAAGATACATTGATGAGTTTGGACAAACCACAACTAGAATGCAGTGAAAAAAATGC
TTTATTTGTGAAATTTGTGATGCTATTGCTTTATTTGTAACCATTATAAGCTGCAATAAACAAGTTAACA
ACAACAATTGCATTCATTTTATGTTTCAGGTTCAGGGGGAGGTGTGGGAGGTTTTTTAAAGCAAGTAAAA
CCTCTACAAATGTGGTATGGCTGATTATGATCCTGCAAGCCTCGTCGTCCTGGCCGGACCACGCTATCTG
TGCAAGGTCCCCGGCCCCGGACGCGCGCTCCATGAGCAGAGCGCCCGCCGCCGAGGCGAAGACTCGGGCG
GCGCCCTGCCCGTCCCACCAGGTCAACAGGCGGTAACCGGCCTCTTCATCGGGAATGCGCGCCTTCAGCA
TTGCCGGCATGTCCCCCTGGCGGACGGGAAGTATCCAGCTCGACCAAGCTTGGCGAGATTTTCAGGAGCT
AAGGAAGCTAAAATGGAGAAAAAAATCACTGGATATACCACCGTTGATATATCCCAATGGCATCGTAAAG
AACATTTTGAGGCATTTCAGTCAGTTGCTCAATGTACCTATAACCAGACCGTTCAGCTGCATTAATGAAT
CGGCCAACGCGCGGGGAGAGGCGGTTTGCGTATTGGGCGCTCTTCCGCTTCCTCGCTCACTGACTCGCTG
CGCTCGGTCGTTCGGCTGCGGCGAGCGGTATCAGCTCACTCAAAGGCGGTAATACGGTTATCCACAGAAT
CAGGGGATAACGCAGGAAAGAACATGTGAGCAAAAGGCCAGCAAAAGGCCAGGAACCGTAAAAAGGCCGC
GTTGCTGGCGTTTTTCCATAGGCTCCGCCCCCCTGACGAGCATCACAAAAATCGACGCTCAAGTCAGAGG
TGGCGAAACCCGACAGGACTATAAAGATACCAGGCGTTTCCCCCTGGAAGCTCCCTCGTGCGCTCTCCTG
TTCCGACCCTGCCGCTTACCGGATACCTGTCCGCCTTTCTCCCTTCGGGAAGCGTGGCGCTTTCTCATAG
CTCACGCTGTAGGTATCTCAGTTCGGTGTAGGTCGTTCGCTCCAAGCTGGGCTGTGTGCACGAACCCCCC
GTTCAGCCCGACCGCTGCGCCTTATCCGGTAACTATCGTCTTGAGTCCAACCCGGTAAGACACGACTTAT
CGCCACTGGCAGCAGCCACTGGTAACAGGATTAGCAGAGCGAGGTATGTAGGCGGTGCTACAGAGTTCTT
GAAGTGGTGGCCTAACTACGGCTACACTAGAAGAACAGTATTTGGTATCTGCGCTCTGCTGAAGCCAGTT
ACCTTCGGAAAAAGAGTTGGTAGCTCTTGATCCGGCAAACAAACCACCGCTGGTAGCGGTGGTTTTTTTG
TTTGCAAGCAGCAGATTACGCGCAGAAAAAAAGGATCTCAAGAAGATCCTTTGATCTTTTCTACGGGGTC
TGACGCTCAGTGGAACGAAAACTCACGTTAAGGGATTTTGGTCATGAGATTATCAAAAAGGATCTTCACC
TAGATCCTTTTAAATTAAAAATGAAGTTTTAAATCAATCTAAAGTATATATGAGTAAACTTGGTCTGACA
GTTACCAATGCTTAATCAGTGAGGCACCTATCTCAGCGATCTGTCTATTTCGTTCATCCATAGTTGCCTG
ACTCCCCGTCGTGTAGATAACTACGATACGGGAGGGCTTACCATCTGGCCCCAGTGCTGCAATGATACCG
CGAGACCCACGCTCACCGGCTCCAGATTTATCAGCAATAAACCAGCCAGCCGGAAGGGCCGAGCGCAGAA
GTGGTCCTGCAACTTTATCCGCCTCCATCCAGTCTATTAATTGTTGCCGGGAAGCTAGAGTAAGTAGTTC
GCCAGTTAATAGTTTGCGCAACGTTGTTGCCATTGCTACAGGCATCGTGGTGTCACGCTCGTCGTTTGGT
ATGGCTTCATTCAGCTCCGGTTCCCAACGATCAAGGCGAGTTACATGATCCCCCATGTTGTGCAAAAAAG
CGGTTAGCTCCTTCGGTCCTCCGATCGTTGTCAGAAGTAAGTTGGCCGCAGTGTTATCACTCATGGTTAT
GGCAGCACTGCATAATTCTCTTACTGTCATGCCATCCGTAAGATGCTTTTCTGTGACTGGTGAGTACTCA
ACCAAGTCATTCTGAGAATAGTGTATGCGGCGACCGAGTTGCTCTTGCCCGGCGTCAACACGGGATAATA
CCGCGCCACATAGCAGAACTTTAAAAGTGCTCATCATTGGAAAACGTTCTTCGGGGCGAAAACTCTCAAG
GATCTTACCGCTGTTGAGATCCAGTTCGATGTAACCCACTCGTGCACCCAACTGATCTTCAGCATCTTTT
ACTTTCACCAGCGTTTCTGGGTGAGCAAAAACAGGAAGGCAAAATGCCGCAAAAAAGGGAATAAGGGCGA
CACGGAAATGTTGAATACTCATACTCTTCCTTTTTCAATATTATTGAAGCATTTATCAGGGTTATTGTCT
CATGAGCGGATACATATTTGAATGTATTTAGAAAAATAAACAAATAGGGGTTCCGCGCACATTTCCCCGA
AAAGTGCCACCTGACGTCTAAGAAACCATTATTATCATGACATTAACCTATAAAAATAGGCGTATCACGA
GGCCCTTTCGTC
Features (pLannotate 1.2.2; 15 found; start..end, strand, type, name):
     19..289     +  protein_bind   tetracycline response element: contains seven copies of the tetracycline operator tetO tetracycline repressor TetR
    300..317     +  misc_feature   MCS (fragment): pUC18/19 multiple cloning site
    322..360     +  promoter       minimal CMV promoter: human cytomegalovirus (CMV) immediate early promoter
    453..536     +  CDS            DHFR (fragment): DYR_PIG - Experimental evidence at protein level: Swiss-Prot protein existence level 1. Key enzyme in folate metabolism. Contributes to the de novo mitochondrial thymidylate biosynthesis pathway. Catalyzes an essential reaction for de novo glycine and purine synthesis, and for DNA precursor synthesis. Binds its own mRNA and that of DHFR2 (By similarity). From Sus scrofa (Pig).
   2106..2207    +  CDS            Dhfr (fragment): DYR_RAT - Experimental evidence at protein level: Swiss-Prot protein existence level 1. Key enzyme in folate metabolism. Contributes to the de novo mitochondrial thymidylate biosynthesis pathway. Catalyzes an essential reaction for de novo glycine and purine synthesis, and for DNA precursor synthesis. Binds its own mRNA (By similarity). From Rattus norvegicus (Rat).
   2204..2428    +  CDS            Dhfr (fragment): DYR_MOUSE - Experimental evidence at protein level: Swiss-Prot protein existence level 1. Key enzyme in folate metabolism. Contributes to the de novo mitochondrial thymidylate biosynthesis pathway (PubMed:25980602). Catalyzes an essential reaction for de novo glycine and purine synthesis, and for DNA precursor synthesis (PubMed:25980602). Binds its own mRNA. From Mus musculus (Mouse).
   2732..2866    -  polyA_signal   SV40 poly(A) signal: SV40 polyadenylation signal
   2889..2972    -  CDS            large T antigen (fragment): large T antigen from SV40 (simian virus 40)
   2966..3193    -  CDS            str (fragment): STR_KLEPN - Protein inferred from homology: Swiss-Prot protein existence level 3. The aminoglycoside phosphotransferases achieve inactivation of their antibiotic substrates by phosphorylation. From Klebsiella pneumoniae.
   3204..3232    +  promoter       cat promoter (fragment): promoter of the E. coli cat gene encoding chloramphenicol acetyltransferase
   3233..3349    +  CDS            CmR (fragment): chloramphenicol acetyltransferase; cat; confers resistance to chloramphenicol
   3344..3400    -  CDS            lacI (fragment): lac repressor; lacI; The lac repressor binds to the lac operator to inhibit transcription in E. coli. This inhibition can be relieved by adding lactose or isopropyl-β-D-thiogalactopyranoside (IPTG).
   3583..4171    -  rep_origin     ori: high-copy-number ColE1/pMB1/pBR322/pUC origin of replication
   4342..5202    -  CDS            AmpR: β-lactamase; bla; confers resistance to ampicillin, carbenicillin, and related antibiotics
   5203..5307    -  promoter       AmpR promoter: bla
