[The description below was written by a language model from this plasmid's Addgene catalogue record and pLannotate feature annotations shown in this document.]
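Description:
WT_H1-S1 is a mammalian expression plasmid built on the pUHD10-3 backbone that carries a synthetic three-exon splicing reporter derived from the Chinese hamster ovary DHFR minigene. It is maintained in E. coli as a high-copy plasmid through a ColE1/pUC-type origin and selected with ampicillin via the β-lactamase gene and its native promoter. No mammalian selection marker is recorded. The short fragments annotated as str, CmR with its cat promoter, lacI and SV40 large T antigen appear to be non-functional backbone remnants.

Transcription of the minigene is driven by a tetracycline-responsive promoter, which consists of a response element with seven tetO operator copies placed upstream of a minimal CMV promoter. Expression therefore depends on a tetracycline-controlled transactivator supplied by the host cell or a co-transfected plasmid, and it can be tuned with tetracycline or doxycycline. Downstream, the feature table picks up DHFR coding fragments near the start and towards the end of the insert, matched by homology to pig, rat and mouse proteins. These are consistent with the flanking DHFR-derived exons, and the long unannotated stretch between them presumably holds the introns and the engineered middle exon. An SV40 polyadenylation signal is annotated after the insert, though on the opposite strand.

According to the record, the middle exon is rich in SRSF1 binding motifs and the first intron contains a region rich in hnRNPA1 motifs. The insert was assembled by Golden Gate cloning. This arrangement suits transfection-based assays of exon inclusion versus skipping, testing how an exonic enhancer-type factor and an intronic repressor-type factor jointly shape splicing. The "WT" prefix suggests a reference version for comparison with variants, but the record does not say so.
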