Addgene plasmid #218400: WT_H1-S1
Purpose: 3-exon minigene, with SRSF1 motif-rich middle exon, and hnRNPA1 motif-rich region in first intron
Depositing lab: Oded Regev. Depositing organization: New York University.
Backbone
  Vector backbone: pUHD10-3
  Vector type: Mammalian Expression
Growth in bacteria
  Bacterial resistance: Ampicillin, 100 μg/mL
  Growth temperature: 37°C
  Growth strain: DH5alpha
  Copy number: High Copy
Gene/Insert
  Gene/Insert name: Modified CHO DHFR minigene
  Species: Synthetic
  Promoter: tetracycline-responsive promoter
  Cloning method: Golden Gate
  Sequencing primers: 5′ LNCX; 3′ EBV Reverse
Terms and licenses: Academic/Nonprofit Terms; Industry Terms: Not Available to Industry
How to cite: WT_H1-S1 was a gift from Oded Regev (Addgene plasmid # 218400 ; http://n2t.net/addgene:218400 ; RRID:Addgene_218400)
